>Addgene plasmid #146633 | pAc5.1B-V5-SBP_J | addgene full sequence | sequence record 421638 | Addgene NGS Result
CATGAATGGCATCAACTCTGAATCAAATCTTTGCAGATGCACCTACTTCTCATTTCCACTGTCACATCAT
TTTTCCAGATCTCGCTGCCTGTTATGTGGCCCACAAACCAAGACACGTTTTATGGCCATTAAAGCTGGCT
GATCGTCGCCAAACACCAAATACATAATGAATATGTACACATTCGAGAAAGAAGCGATCAAAGAAGCGTC
TTCGGGCGGAGTAGGAGAATGCGGAGGAGAAGGAGAACGAGCTGATCTAGTATCTCTCCACAATCCAATG
CCAACTGACCAACTGGCCATATTCGGAGCAATTTGAAGCCAATTTCCATCGCCTGGCGATCGCTCCATTC
TTGGCTATATGTTTTTCACCGTTACCCGGGGCCATTTTCAAAGACTCGTCGGCAAGATAAGATTGTGTCA
CTCGCTGTCTCTCTTCATTTGTCGAAGAATGCTGAGGAATTTCGCGATGACGTCGGCGAGTATTTTGAAG
AATGAGAATAATTTGTATTTATACGAAAATCAGTTAGTGGAATTTTCTACAAAAACATGTTATCTATAGA
TAATTTTGTTGCAAAATATGTTGACTATGACAAAGATTGTATGTATATACCTTTAATGTATTCTCATTTT
CTTATGTATTTATAATGGCAATGATGATACTGATGATATTTTAAGATGATGCCAGACCAAAAGGCTTGAA
TTTCTGCGTCTTTTGCCGAACGCAGTGCATGTGCAATTGTTGTTTTTTGGAATATTCAATTTTCGGACTG
TCCGCTTTGATTTCAGTTTCTTGGCTTATTCAAAAAGCAAAGTAAAGCCAAAAAAGCGAGATGGCAATAC
CAAATGCGGCAAAACGGTAGTGGAAGGAAAGGGGTGCGGGGCAGCGGAAGGAAGGGTGGGGCGGGGCGTG
GCGGGGTCTGTGGCTGGGCGCGACGTCACCGACGTTGGAGCCACTCCTTTGACCATGTGTGCGTGTGTGT
ATTATTCGTGTCTCGCCACTCGCCGGTTGTTTTTTTCTTTTTATGCTGCGCTCTCTCTAGCGCCATCTCG
CTTACGCATGCTCAACGCACCGCATGTTGCCGTTTCCTTTTATGCGTCATTTTGGCTCGAAATAGGCAAT
TATTTAAACAAAGATTAGTCAACGAAAACGCTAAAATAAATAAGTCTACAATATGGTTACTTATTGCCAT
GTGTGTGCAGCCAACGATAGCAACAAAAGCAACAACACAGGTGGCTTTCCCTCTTTCACTTTTTGTTTGC
AAGCCGCGTGCGAGCAAGACGGCACGACCGGCAAACGCAATTACGCTGACAAAGAGCAGACGAAGTTTTG
GCGAAAAACATCAAGGCGCCTGATACGAATGCATTTGCAATAACAATTGCGATATTTAATATTGTTTATG
AAGCTGTTTGACTTCAAAACACACAAAAAAAAAAATAAAACAAATTATTTGAAAGAGAATTAGGAATCGG
ACGCTTATCGTTAGGGTAACAACAAGAAATGCTTACTGAGTCACAGCCTCTGGAAAACTGCCGCAAGCCA
GAGAGAGAGAGAAAAAGAGGGAGAGCAGCTTAGACCGCATGTGCTTGTGTGTGAGGCGTCTCTCTCTTCG
TCTCTGTTGCGCAAACGCATAGACTGCACTGAAAAAATCGATTACCTATTTTTTATGAATGAATATTTGC
ACTATTACTATTCAAAACTATTAAGATAGCAATCACATTCAATAGCCAAATACTATACCACCTGAGCGAT
GCAACGAAATGATCAATTTGAGCAAAAATGCTGCATATTTAGGACGGCATCATTATAGAAATGCTTCTTG
CTGTGTACTTTTCTCTCGTCTGGCAGCTGTTTCGCCGTTATTGTTAAAACCGGCTTAAGTTAGGTGTGTT
TTCTACGACTAGTGAATGCCCTACTAGAAGATGTGTGTTGCACAAAATGTCCCTGGAATAACCAATTTGA
AGTGCAGATAGCAGTAAACGTAAGCTAATATGAATATTATTTAACTGTAATGTTTTAATATCGCTGGACA
TTACTAATAAACCCACTATAAACACATGTACATATGTATGTTTTGGCATACAATGAGTAGTTGGGGAAAA
AATGTGTAAAAGCACCGTGACCATCACAGCATAAAGATAACCAGCTGAAGTATCGAATATGAGTAACCCC
CAAATTGAATCACATGCCGCAACTGATAGGACCCATGGAAGTACACTCTTCATGGCGATATACAAGACAC
ACACAAGCACGAACACCCAGTTGCGGAGGAAATTCTCCGTAAATGAAAACCCAATCGGCGAACAATTCAT
ACCCATATATGGTAAAAGTTTTGAACGCGACTTGAGAGCGGAGAGCATTGCGGCTGATAAGGTTTTAGCG
CTAAGCGGGCTTTATAAAACGGGCTGCGGGACCAGTTTTCATATCACTACCGTTTGAGTTCTTGTGCTGT
GTGGATACTCCTCCCGACACAAAGCCGCTCCATCAGCCAGCAGTCGTCTAATCCAGAGACCCCGGATCGG
GGTACCTGGCGGCCACCATGGGTAAGCCTATCCCTAACCCTCTCCTCGGTCTCGATTCTACGCCCGGAAG
CGGTAGCGGTACCATGGACGAGAAGACCACCGGCTGGGGGGGCGGCCACGTGGTGGAGGGCCTGGCCGGC
GAGCTGGAGCAGCTGCGGGCCAGGCTGGAGCACCACCCTCAGGGCCAGCGGGAGCCCTCCGGCGGCTGCA
AGCCCCCAAGCTTGAATTCTGCAGATATCCAGCACAGTGGCGGCCGCTCGAGTCTAGAGGGCCCGCGGTT
CGAAGGTAAGCCTATCCCTAACCCTCTCCTCGGTCTCGATTCTACGCGTACCGGTCATCATCACCATCAC
CATTGAGTTTAAACCCGCTGATCAGCCTCGACTGTGCCTTCTAAGGCCTGAGCTCGCTGATCAGCCTCGA
TCGAGGATCCAGACATGATAAGATACATTGATGAGTTTGGACAAACCACAACTAGAATGCAGTGAAAAAA
ATGCTTTATTTGTGAAATTTGTGATGCTATTGCTTTATTTGTAACCATTATAAGCTGCAATAAACAAGTT
AACAACAACAATTGCATTCATTTTATGTTTCAGGTTCAGGGGGAGGTGTGGGAGGTTTTTTAAAGCAAGT
AAAACCTCTACAAATGTGGTATGGCTGATTATGATCAGTCGACCGATGCCCTTGAGAGCCTTCAACCCAG
TCAGCTCCTTCCGGTGGGCGCGGGGCATGACTATCGTCGCCGCACTTATGACTGTCTTCTTTATCATGCA
ACTCGTAGGACAGGTGCCGGCAGCGCTCTGGGTCATTTTCGGCGAGGACCGCTTTCGCTGGAGCGCGACG
ATGATCGGCCTGTCGCTTGCGGTATTCGGAATCTTGCACGCCCTCGCTCAAGCCTTCGTCACTGGTCCCG
CCACCAAACGTTTCGGCGAGAAGCAGGCCATTATCGCCGGCATGGCGGCCGACGCGCTGGGCTACGTCTT
GCTGGCGTTCGCGACGCGAGGCTGGATGGCCTTCCCCATTATGATTCTTCTCGCTTCCGGCGGCATCGGG
ATGCCCGCGTTGCAGGCCATGCTGTCCAGGCAGGTAGATGACGACCATCAGGGACAGCTTCAAGGCCAGC
AAAAGGCCAGGAACCGTAAAAAGGCCGCGTTGCTGGCGTTTTTCCATAGGCTCCGCCCCCCTGACGAGCA
TCACAAAAATCGACGCTCAAGTCAGAGGTGGCGAAACCCGACAGGACTATAAAGATACCAGGCGTTTCCC
CCTGGAAGCTCCCTCGTGCGCTCTCCTGTTCCGACCCTGCCGCTTACCGGATACCTGTCCGCCTTTCTCC
CTTCGGGAAGCGTGGCGCTTTCTCATAGCTCACGCTGTAGGTATCTCAGTTCGGTGTAGGTCGTTCGCTC
CAAGCTGGGCTGTGTGCACGAACCCCCCGTTCAGCCCGACCGCTGCGCCTTATCCGGTAACTATCGTCTT
GAGTCCAACCCGGTAAGACACGACTTATCGCCACTGGCAGCAGCCACTGGTAACAGGATTAGCAGAGCGA
GGTATGTAGGCGGTGCTACAGAGTTCTTGAAGTGGTGGCCTAACTACGGCTACACTAGAAGGACAGTATT
TGGTATCTGCGCTCTGCTGAAGCCAGTTACCTTCGGAAAAAGAGTTGGTAGCTCTTGATCCGGCAAACAA
ACCACCGCTGGTAGCGGTGGTTTTTTTGTTTGCAAGCAGCAGATTACGCGCAGAAAAAAAGGATCTCAAG
AAGATCCTTTGATCTTTTCTACGGGGTCTGACGCTCAGTGGAACGAAAACTCACGTTAAGGGATTTTGGT
CATGAGATTATCAAAAAGGATCTTCACCTAGATCCTTTTAAATTAAAAATGAAGTTTTAAATCAATCTAA
AGTATATATGAGTAAACTTGGTCTGACAGTTACCAATGCTTAATCAGTGAGGCACCTATCTCAGCGATCT
GTCTATTTCGTTCATCCATAGTTGCCTGACTCCCCGTCGTGTAGATAACTACGATACGGGAGGGCTTACC
ATCTGGCCCCAGTGCTGCAATGATACCGCGAGACCCACGCTCACCGGCTCCAGATTTATCAGCAATAAAC
CAGCCAGCCGGAAGGGCCGAGCGCAGAAGTGGTCCTGCAACTTTATCCGCCTCCATCCAGTCTATTAATT
GTTGCCGGGAAGCTAGAGTAAGTAGTTCGCCAGTTAATAGTTTGCGCAACGTTGTTGCCATTGCTGCAGG
CATCGTGGTGTCACGCTCGTCGTTTGGTATGGCTTCATTCAGCTCCGGTTCCCAACGATCAAGGCGAGTT
ACATGATCCCCCATGTTGTGCAAAAAAGCGGTTAGCTCCTTCGGTCCTCCGATCGTTGTCAGAAGTAAGT
TGGCCGCAGTGTTATCACTCATGGTTATGGCAGCACTGCATAATTCTCTTACTGTCATGCCATCCGTAAG
ATGCTTTTCTGTGACTGGTGAGTACTCAACCAAGTCATTCTGAGAATAGTGTATGCGGCGACCGAGTTGC
TCTTGCCCGGCGTCAACACGGGATAATACCGCGCCACATAGCAGAACTTTAAAAGTGCTCATCATTGGAA
AACGTTCTTCGGGGCGAAAACTCTCAAGGATCTTACCGCTGTTGAGATCCAGTTCGATGTAACCCACTCG
TGCACCCAACTGATCTTCAGCATCTTTTACTTTCACCAGCGTTTCTGGGTGAGCAAAAACAGGAAGGCAA
AATGCCGCAAAAAAGGGAATAAGGGCGACACGGAAATGTTGAATACTCATACTCTTCCTTTTTCAATATT
ATTGAAGCATTTATCAGGGTTATTGTCTCATGAGCGGATACATATTTGAATGTATTTAGAAAAATAAACA
AATAGGGGTTCCGCGCACATTTCCCCGAAAAGTGCCACCTGACGTCTAAGAAACCATTATTATCATGACA
TTAACCTATAAAAATAGGCGTATCACGAGGCCCTTTCGTCTTCAAGAATTAATTCTATATTCTAAAAACA
CAAATGATACTTCTAAAAAAAAAT
Features (pLannotate 1.2.2; 10 found; start..end, strand, type, name):
      1..2510    +  promoter       Ac5 promoter: Drosophila melanogaster actin 5C promoter
   2541..2582    +  CDS            V5 tag: epitope tag from simian virus 5
   2604..2717    +  CDS            SBP: streptavidin-binding peptide selected from a peptide library; binds streptavidin with nanomolar affinity (Keefe et al., 2001)
   2805..2846    +  CDS            V5 tag: epitope tag from simian virus 5
   2946..3080    -  polyA_signal   SV40 poly(A) signal: SV40 polyadenylation signal
   3103..3187    -  CDS            large T antigen (fragment): large T antigen from SV40 (simian virus 40)
   3188..3635    +  CDS            TcR (fragment): tetracycline efflux protein; tet; confers resistance to tetracycline
   3681..4269    -  rep_origin     ori: high-copy-number ColE1/pMB1/pBR322/pUC origin of replication
   4440..5300    -  CDS            AmpR: β-lactamase; bla; confers resistance to ampicillin, carbenicillin, and related antibiotics
   5301..5405    -  promoter       AmpR promoter: bla
