[The description below was written by a language model from this plasmid's Addgene catalogue record and pLannotate feature annotations shown in this document.]
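Description:
pAc5.1B-V5-SBP_J is an empty insect expression backbone of about 5.5 kb for constitutive expression of tagged proteins in Drosophila cells. The catalogue lists the parental backbone as unknown, although the name and layout point to the pAc5.1 vector family. Expression is driven by the Drosophila melanogaster actin 5C (Ac5) promoter, a roughly 2.5 kb element that occupies almost half of the plasmid and gives strong constitutive transcription in fly-derived cell lines. No insert is present.

Immediately downstream of the promoter lie a V5 epitope tag and a streptavidin-binding peptide (SBP), arranged so that an open reading frame cloned after them would carry an N-terminal V5-SBP fusion. V5 allows antibody detection or immunoprecipitation, while SBP binds streptavidin with nanomolar affinity and supports pull-downs on streptavidin resin. The repository's full-plasmid sequencing also found a second V5 tag and a 6xHis tag downstream of the cloning site. The second V5 appears in the feature table but the His tag is not annotated there. These could be appended to the C-terminus of an insert lacking a stop codon. An SV40 polyadenylation signal follows the cassette, flanked by short remnants of SV40 large T antigen and a tetracycline resistance gene. Both are fragments and probably non-functional cloning leftovers.

Propagation in E. coli relies on a ColE1/pUC-type origin and a β-lactamase gene with its own promoter, conferring ampicillin resistance. The origin is annotated as high-copy, whereas the catalogue lists the plasmid as low copy. No insect-cell selection marker is annotated, so the vector is best suited to transient transfection or to co-transfection with a separate selection plasmid.
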