Addgene plasmid #146633: pAc5.1B-V5-SBP_J
Purpose: (Empty Backbone) Insect Expression vector
Depositing lab: Elisa Izaurralde. Depositing organization: Max Planck Institute for Developmental Biology.
Backbone
  Vector backbone: Unknown
  Vector type: Insect Expression
Growth in bacteria
  Bacterial resistance: Ampicillin, 100 μg/mL
  Growth temperature: 37°C
  Growth strain: DH5alpha
  Copy number: Low Copy
Gene/Insert
  Gene/Insert name: None
Terms and licenses: Academic/Nonprofit Terms; Industry Terms: Not Available to Industry
Depositor comments: Plasmids from this collection were made available to the research community and donated after the lab closed. Please note that the sequence provided by the depositing laboratory may be theoretical/predicted or based on Sanger sequencing results. There may be discrepancies between sequencing results obtained by Addgene and the depositor sequence. If an Addgene verified sequence is not available, please contact before placing your order to request that our lab fully sequence the plasmid. Note: Addgene's NGS results revealed an additional V5 tag and a 6xHis tag downstream of the MCS.
How to cite: pAc5.1B-V5-SBP_J was a gift from Elisa Izaurralde (Addgene plasmid # 146633 ; http://n2t.net/addgene:146633 ; RRID:Addgene_146633)
